Addgene plasmid #169987: pInducer20 CARD8-HA PAM R394E
Purpose: Tet/Dox-inducible mammalian expression of CARD8 with a site III mutation (R394E) with sgRNA binding site mutations
Depositing lab: Daniel Bachovchin. Depositing organization: Memorial Sloan-Kettering Cancer Center. Publication: Dipeptidyl peptidase 9 sets a threshold for CARD8 inflammasome formation by sequestering its active C-terminal fragment. Sharif H, Hollingsworth LR, Griswold AR, Hsiao JC, Wang Q, Bachovchin DA, Wu H. Immunity. 2021 Jul 13;54(7):1392-1404.e10. doi: 10.1016/j.immuni.2021.04.024. Epub 2021 May 20. PubMed 34019797.
Backbone
  Vector backbone: pInducer20
  Vector type: Mammalian Expression, Lentiviral
  Selectable markers: Neomycin (select with G418)
Growth in bacteria
  Bacterial resistance: Ampicillin, 100 μg/mL
  Growth temperature: 37°C
  Growth strain: NEB Stable
  Copy number: High Copy
Gene/Insert
  Gene/Insert name: CARD8
  Species: H. sapiens (human)
  Mutation: PAM, R394E
  Entrez Gene: CARD8 (a.k.a. CARDINAL, DACAR, DAKAR, NDPP, NDPP1, TUCAN)
  Tag / fusion protein: HA (C terminal on insert)
  Cloning method: Gateway Cloning
  Sequencing primers: 5′ LNCX_primer
Terms and licenses: Academic/Nonprofit Terms; Industry Terms: Not Available to Industry
How to cite: pInducer20 CARD8-HA PAM R394E was a gift from Daniel Bachovchin (Addgene plasmid # 169987 ; http://n2t.net/addgene:169987 ; RRID:Addgene_169987)
