[The description below was written by a language model from this plasmid's Addgene catalogue record and pLannotate feature annotations shown in this document.]
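Description:
pInducer20 CARD8-HA PAM R394E is a self-inactivating HIV-1-based lentiviral vector for doxycycline-inducible expression of a mutant human CARD8 in mammalian cells. It is built on the all-in-one pInducer20 backbone. In bacteria it is maintained through a high-copy ColE1/pUC-type origin and selected with ampicillin (AmpR, β-lactamase). The lentiviral portion contains a truncated 5' LTR, the Ψ packaging signal with a gag fragment, the RRE for Rev-dependent RNA export, the cPPT/CTS, a WPRE to enhance transcript expression, and a ΔU3 3' LTR. These elements allow the genome to be packaged when helper functions are supplied in trans and then integrated into target cells.

The payload was introduced by Gateway recombination and sits between attB1 and attB2 sites, downstream of a tetracycline response element fused to a minimal CMV promoter. The catalogue lists a C-terminal HA tag on the CARD8 insert, although the feature table does not annotate it separately. The insert carries two types of change: R394E, described as a site III mutation, and "PAM" changes at the sgRNA binding site. The PAM changes presumably make the cDNA resistant to CRISPR targeting, so it can be re-expressed in cells where endogenous CARD8 has been targeted.

A second, constitutive cassette uses the human UbC promoter to drive the reverse tetracycline transactivator rtTA3. An EMCV IRES links this to NeoR, so transduced cells can be selected with G418 and all of them carry the activator. Adding doxycycline lets rtTA3 bind the TRE and switch on CARD8. The associated work concerns the CARD8 inflammasome and its restraint by DPP9, so the construct appears suited to controlled functional testing of this mutant in that setting.
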