Features (pLannotate 1.2.2; 33 found; start..end, strand, type, name):
    105..567     +  misc_feature   IRES: internal ribosome entry site (IRES) of the encephalomyocarditis virus (EMCV)
    583..1377    +  CDS            NeoR/KanR: aminoglycoside phosphotransferase from Tn5; aph(3')-II (or nptII); confers resistance to neomycin, kanamycin, and G418 (Geneticin®)
   1405..1488    +  CDS            large T antigen (fragment): large T antigen from SV40 (simian virus 40)
   1522..1542    +  misc_feature   MCS (fragment): pBluescript multiple cloning site
   1554..2142    +  misc_feature   WPRE: woodchuck hepatitis virus posttranscriptional regulatory element
   2150..2215    +  CDS            nef (fragment): NEF_HV1Z2 - Experimental evidence at protein level: Swiss-Prot protein existence level 1. Extracellular Nef protein targets CD4(+) T-lymphocytes for apoptosis by interacting with CXCR4 surface receptors. From Human immunodeficiency virus type 1 group M subtype D (isolate Z2/CDC-Z34) (HIV-1).
   2217..2450    +  LTR            3' LTR (ΔU3): self-inactivating 3' long terminal repeat (LTR) from HIV-1
   2655..2759    +  promoter       AmpR promoter: bla
   2760..3620    +  CDS            AmpR: β-lactamase; bla; confers resistance to ampicillin, carbenicillin, and related antibiotics
   3791..4379    +  rep_origin     ori: high-copy-number ColE1/pMB1/pBR322/pUC origin of replication
   4562..4616    +  CDS            lacI (fragment): lac repressor; lacI; The lac repressor binds to the lac operator to inhibit transcription in E. coli. This inhibition can be relieved by adding lactose or isopropyl-β-D-thiogalactopyranoside (IPTG).
   4622..4715    +  rep_origin     SV40 ori (fragment): SV40 origin of replication
   4740..4777    +  CDS            lacI (fragment): lac repressor; lacI; The lac repressor binds to the lac operator to inhibit transcription in E. coli. This inhibition can be relieved by adding lactose or isopropyl-β-D-thiogalactopyranoside (IPTG).
   4790..4811    +  protein_bind   CAP binding site: CAP binding activates transcription in the presence of cAMP. E. coli catabolite activator protein
   4826..4856    +  promoter       lac promoter: promoter for the E. coli lac operon
   4860..4882    +  protein_bind   lac operator (fragment): The lac repressor binds to the lac operator to inhibit transcription in E. coli. This inhibition can be relieved by adding lactose or isopropyl-β-D-thiogalactopyranoside (IPTG). lac repressor encoded by lacI
   4914..4997    +  polyA_signal   SV40 poly(A) signal (fragment): SV40 polyadenylation signal
   5164..5493    +  CDS            nef (fragment): NEF_HV1BR - Experimental evidence at protein level: Swiss-Prot protein existence level 1. Extracellular Nef protein targets CD4(+) T-lymphocytes for apoptosis by interacting with CXCR4 surface receptors (PubMed:14990729). From Human immunodeficiency virus type 1 group M subtype B (isolate BRU/LAI) (HIV-1).
   5541..5798    +  LTR            5' LTR (truncated): truncated 5' long terminal repeat (LTR) from HIV-1
   5845..5970    +  misc_feature   HIV-1 Ψ: packaging signal of human immunodeficiency virus type 1
   5954..6292    +  CDS            HIV-1 gag (fragment): gag protein from human immunodeficiency virus 1; gag
   6467..6700    +  misc_feature   RRE: The Rev response element (RRE) of HIV-1 allows for Rev-dependent mRNA export from the nucleus to the cytoplasm.
   7077..7177    +  CDS            Rev (fragment): human immunodeficiency virus 1 (HIV-1) Rev protein; rev; enhances nuclear export of unspliced and incompletely spliced viral mRNAs
   7222..7339    +  misc_feature   cPPT/CTS: central polypurine tract and central termination sequence of HIV-1
   7386..7553    +  protein_bind   tetracycline response element (fragment): contains seven copies of the tetracycline operator tetO tetracycline repressor TetR
   7571..7609    +  promoter       minimal CMV promoter: human cytomegalovirus (CMV) immediate early promoter
   7739..7763    +  protein_bind   attB1: mutant version of attB; recombination site for the Gateway® BP reaction BP Clonase™
   7769..9379    +  CDS            CARD8: CARD8_HUMAN - Also known as DACAR From Homo sapiens (Human).
   9381..9405    -  protein_bind   attB2: mutant version of attB; recombination site for the Gateway® BP reaction BP Clonase™
   9517..9552    +  promoter       PGK promoter (fragment): mouse phosphoglycerate kinase 1 promoter
   9570..10781   +  promoter       UbC promoter: human ubiquitin C promoter
  10840..11537   +  CDS            rtTA3 (fragment): reverse tetracycline transactivator 3 activates expression from Tet-responsive promoters in the presence of doxycycline
  11467..11577   +  CDS            VP48: 3 tandem repeats of the minimal activation domain of herpes simplex virus VP16 (Cheng et al., 2013)
>Addgene plasmid #169987 | pInducer20 CARD8-HA PAM R394E | addgene full sequence | sequence record 332778 | Addgene NGS Result
CCCTCCCCCCCCCCTAACGTTACTGGCCGAAGCCGCTTGGAATAAGGCCGGTGTGCGTTTGTCTATATGT
TATTTTCCACCATATTGCCGTCTTTTGGCAATGTGAGGGCCCGGAAACCTGGCCCTGTCTTCTTGACGAG
CATTCCTAGGGGTCTTTCCCCTCTCGCCAAAGGAATGCAAGGTCTGTTGAATGTCGTGAAGGAAGCAGTT
CCTCTGGAAGCTTCTTGAAGACAAACAACGTCTGTAGCGACCCTTTGCAGGCAGCGGAACCCCCCACCTG
GCGACAGGTGCCTCTGCGGCCAAAAGCCACGTGTATAAGATACACCTGCAAAGGCGGCACAACCCCAGTG
CCACGTTGTGAGTTGGATAGTTGTGGAAAGAGTCAAATGGCTCTCCTCAAGCGTATTCAACAAGGGGCTG
AAGGATGCCCAGAAGGTACCCCATTGTATGGGATCTGATCTGGGGCCTCGGTGCACATGCTTTACATGTG
TTTAGTCGAGGTTAAAAAAACGTCTAGGCCCCCCGAACCACGGGGACGTGGTTTTCCTTTGAAAAACACG
ATGATAAGCTTACCGGTCCACCATGATTGAACAAGATGGATTGCACGCAGGTTCTCCGGCCGCTTGGGTG
GAGAGGCTATTCGGCTATGACTGGGCACAACAGACAATCGGCTGCTCTGATGCCGCCGTGTTCCGGCTGT
CAGCGCAGGGGCGCCCGGTTCTTTTTGTCAAGACCGACCTGTCCGGTGCCCTGAATGAACTGCAAGACGA
GGCAGCGCGGCTATCGTGGCTGGCCACGACGGGCGTTCCTTGCGCAGCTGTGCTCGACGTTGTCACTGAA
GCGGGAAGGGACTGGCTGCTATTGGGCGAAGTGCCGGGGCAGGATCTCCTGTCATCTCACCTTGCTCCTG
CCGAGAAAGTATCCATCATGGCTGATGCAATGCGGCGGCTGCATACGCTTGATCCGGCTACCTGCCCATT
CGACCACCAAGCGAAACATCGCATCGAGCGAGCACGTACTCGGATGGAAGCCGGTCTTGTCGATCAGGAT
GATCTGGACGAAGAGCATCAGGGGCTCGCGCCAGCCGAACTGTTCGCCAGGCTCAAGGCGAGCATGCCCG
ACGGCGAGGATCTCGTCGTGACCCATGGCGATGCCTGCTTGCCGAATATCATGGTGGAAAATGGCCGCTT
TTCTGGATTCATCGACTGTGGCCGGCTGGGTGTGGCGGACCGCTATCAGGACATAGCGTTGGCTACCCGT
GATATTGCTGAAGAGCTTGGCGGCGAATGGGCTGACCGCTTCCTCGTGCTTTACGGTATCGCCGCTCCCG
ATTCGCAGCGCATCGCCTTCTATCGCCTTCTTGACGAGTTCTTCTGATGTACAAGTAAAGCGGCCGCGAC
TCTAGATCATAATCAGCCATACCACATTTGTAGAGGTTTTACTTGCTTTAAAAAACCTCCCACACCTCCC
CCTGAACCTGAAACATAAAATGAATGCAATTGTTGTTGTTTAGTCCCTCCCAATTCGATATCAAGCTTAT
CGCGATAGATCCTAATCAACCTCTGGATTACAAAATTTGTGAAAGATTGACTGGTATTCTTAACTATGTT
GCTCCTTTTACGCTATGTGGATACGCTGCTTTAATGCCTTTGTATCATGCTATTGCTTCCCGTATGGCTT
TCATTTTCTCCTCCTTGTATAAATCCTGGTTGCTGTCTCTTTATGAGGAGTTGTGGCCCGTTGTCAGGCA
ACGTGGCGTGGTGTGCACTGTGTTTGCTGACGCAACCCCCACTGGTTGGGGCATTGCCACCACCTGTCAG
CTCCTTTCCGGGACTTTCGCTTTCCCCCTCCCTATTGCCACGGCGGAACTCATCGCCGCCTGCCTTGCCC
GCTGCTGGACAGGGGCTCGGCTGTTGGGCACTGACAATTCCGTGGTGTTGTCGGGGAAATCATCGTCCTT
TCCTTGGCTGCTCGCCTGTGTTGCCACCTGGATTCTGCGCGGGACGTCCTTCTGCTACGTCCCTTCGGCC
CTCAATCCAGCGGACCTTCCTTCCCGCGGCCTGCTGCCGGCTCTGCGGCCTCTTCCGCGTCTTCGCCTTC
GCCCTCAGACGAGTCGGATCTCCCTTTGGGCCGCCTCCCCGCCTGAGATCCTTTAAGACCAATGACTTAC
AAGGCAGCTGTAGATCTTAGCCACTTTTTAAAAGAAAAGGGGGGACTGGAAGGGCTAATTCACTCCCAAC
GAAGACAAGATCTGCTTTTTGCTTGTACTGGGTCTCTCTGGTTAGACCAGATCTGAGCCTGGGAGCTCTC
TGGCTAACTAGGGAACCCACTGCTTAAGCCTCAATAAAGCTTGCCTTGAGTGCTTCAAGTAGTGTGTGCC
CGTCTGTTGTGTGACTCTGGTAACTAGAGATCCCTCAGACCCTTTTAGTCAGTGTGGAAAATCTCTAGCA
GTAGTAGTTCATGTCATCTTATTATTCAGTATTTATAACTTGCAAAGAAATGAATATCAGAGAGTGAGAG
GCCCGGGTTAATTAAGGAAAGGGCTAGATCATTCTTGAAGACGAAAGGGCCTCGTGATACGCCTATTTTT
ATAGGTTAATGTCATGATAATAATGGTTTCTTAGACGTCAGGTGGCACTTTTCGGGGAAATGTGCGCGGA
ACCCCTATTTGTTTATTTTTCTAAATACATTCAAATATGTATCCGCTCATGAGACAATAACCCTGATAAA
TGCTTCAATAATATTGAAAAAGGAAGAGTATGAGTATTCAACATTTCCGTGTCGCCCTTATTCCCTTTTT
TGCGGCATTTTGCCTTCCTGTTTTTGCTCACCCAGAAACGCTGGTGAAAGTAAAAGATGCTGAAGATCAG
TTGGGTGCACGAGTGGGTTACATCGAACTGGATCTCAACAGCGGTAAGATCCTTGAGAGTTTTCGCCCCG
AAGAACGTTTTCCAATGATGAGCACTTTTAAAGTTCTGCTATGTGGCGCGGTATTATCCCGTGTTGACGC
CGGGCAAGAGCAACTCGGTCGCCGCATACACTATTCTCAGAATGACTTGGTTGAGTACTCACCAGTCACA
GAAAAGCATCTTACGGATGGCATGACAGTAAGAGAATTATGCAGTGCTGCCATAACCATGAGTGATAACA
CTGCGGCCAACTTACTTCTGACAACGATCGGAGGACCGAAGGAGCTAACCGCTTTTTTGCACAACATGGG
GGATCATGTAACTCGCCTTGATCGTTGGGAACCGGAGCTGAATGAAGCCATACCAAACGACGAGCGTGAC
ACCACGATGCCTGTAGCAATGGCAACAACGTTGCGCAAACTATTAACTGGCGAACTACTTACTCTAGCTT
CCCGGCAACAATTAATAGACTGGATGGAGGCGGATAAAGTTGCAGGACCACTTCTGCGCTCGGCCCTTCC
GGCTGGCTGGTTTATTGCTGATAAATCTGGAGCCGGTGAGCGTGGGTCTCGCGGTATCATTGCAGCACTG
GGGCCAGATGGTAAGCCCTCCCGTATCGTAGTTATCTACACGACGGGGAGTCAGGCAACTATGGATGAAC
GAAATAGACAGATCGCTGAGATAGGTGCCTCACTGATTAAGCATTGGTAACTGTCAGACCAAGTTTACTC
ATATATACTTTAGATTGATTTAAAACTTCATTTTTAATTTAAAAGGATCTAGGTGAAGATCCTTTTTGAT
AATCTCATGACCAAAATCCCTTAACGTGAGTTTTCGTTCCACTGAGCGTCAGACCCCGTAGAAAAGATCA
AAGGATCTTCTTGAGATCCTTTTTTTCTGCGCGTAATCTGCTGCTTGCAAACAAAAAAACCACCGCTACC
AGCGGTGGTTTGTTTGCCGGATCAAGAGCTACCAACTCTTTTTCCGAAGGTAACTGGCTTCAGCAGAGCG
CAGATACCAAATACTGTTCTTCTAGTGTAGCCGTAGTTAGGCCACCACTTCAAGAACTCTGTAGCACCGC
CTACATACCTCGCTCTGCTAATCCTGTTACCAGTGGCTGCTGCCAGTGGCGATAAGTCGTGTCTTACCGG
GTTGGACTCAAGACGATAGTTACCGGATAAGGCGCAGCGGTCGGGCTGAACGGGGGGTTCGTGCACACAG
CCCAGCTTGGAGCGAACGACCTACACCGAACTGAGATACCTACAGCGTGAGCTATGAGAAAGCGCCACGC
TTCCCGAAGGGAGAAAGGCGGACAGGTATCCGGTAAGCGGCAGGGTCGGAACAGGAGAGCGCACGAGGGA
GCTTCCAGGGGGAAACGCCTGGTATCTTTATAGTCCTGTCGGGTTTCGCCACCTCTGACTTGAGCGTCGA
TTTTTGTGATGCTCGTCAGGGGGGCGGAGCCTATGGAAAAACGCCAGCAACGCGGCCTTTTTACGGTTCC
TGGCCTTTTGCTGGCCTTTTGCTCACATGTTCTTTCCTGCGTTATCCCCTGATTCTGTGGATAACCGTAT
TACCGCCTTTGAGTGAGCTGATACCGCTCGCCGCAGCCGAACGACCGAGCGCAGCGAGTCAGTGAGCGAG
GAAGCGGAAGAGCGCCCAATACGCAAACCGCCTCTCCCCGCGCGTTGGCCGATTCATTAATGCAGCAAGC
TCATGGCTGACTAATTTTTTTTATTTATGCAGAGGCCGAGGCCGCCTCGGCCTCTGAGCTATTCCAGAAG
TAGTGAGGAGGCTTTTTTGGAGGCCTAGGCTTTTGCAAAAAGCTCCCCGTGGCACGACAGGTTTCCCGAC
TGGAAAGCGGGCAGTGAGCGCAACGCAATTAATGTGAGTTAGCTCACTCATTAGGCACCCCAGGCTTTAC
ACTTTATGCTTCCGGCTCGTATGTTGTGTGGAATTGTGAGCGGATAACAATTTCACACAGGAAACAGCTA
TGACATGATTACGAATTTCACAAATAAAGCATTTTTTTCACTGCATTCTAGTTGTGGTTTGTCCAAACTC
ATCAATGTATCTTATCATGTCTGGATCAACTGGATAACTCAAGCTAACCAAAATCATCCCAAACTTCCCA
CCCCATACCCTATTACCACTGCCAATTACCTGTGGTTTCATTTACTCTAAACCTGTGATTCCTCTGAATT
ATTTTCATTTTAAAGAAATTGTATTTGTTAAATATGTACTACAAACTTAGTAGTTGGAAGGGCTAATTCA
CTCCCAAAGAAGACAAGATATCCTTGATCTGTGGATCTACCACACACAAGGCTACTTCCCTGATTAGCAG
AACTACACACCAGGGCCAGGGGTCAGATATCCACTGACCTTTGGATGGTGCTACAAGCTAGTACCAGTTG
AGCCAGATAAGGTAGAAGAGGCCAATAAAGGAGAGAACACCAGCTTGTTACACCCTGTGAGCCTGCATGG
GATGGATGACCCGGAGAGAGAAGTGTTAGAGTGGAGGTTTGACAGCCGCCTAGCATTTCATCACGTGGCC
CGAGAGCTGCATCCGGAGTACTTCAAGAACTGCTGATATCGAGCTTGCTACAAGGGACTTTCCGCTGGGG
ACTTTCCAGGGAGGCGTGGCCTGGGCGGGACTGGGGAGTGGCGAGCCCTCAGATCCTGCATATAAGCAGC
TGCTTTTTGCCTGTACTGGGTCTCTCTGGTTAGACCAGATCTGAGCCTGGGAGCTCTCTGGCTAACTAGG
GAACCCACTGCTTAAGCCTCAATAAAGCTTGCCTTGAGTGCTTCAAGTAGTGTGTGCCCGTCTGTTGTGT
GACTCTGGTAACTAGAGATCCCTCAGACCCTTTTAGTCAGTGTGGAAAATCTCTAGCAGTGGCGCCCGAA
CAGGGACTTGAAAGCGAAAGGGAAACCAGAGGAGCTCTCTCGACGCAGGACTCGGCTTGCTGAAGCGCGC
ACGGCAAGAGGCGAGGGGCGGCGACTGGTGAGTACGCCAAAAATTTTGACTAGCGGAGGCTAGAAGGAGA
GAGATGGGTGCGAGAGCGTCAGTATTAAGCGGGGGAGAATTAGATCGCGATGGGAAAAAATTCGGTTAAG
GCCAGGGGGAAAGAAAAAATATAAATTAAAACATATAGTATGGGCAAGCAGGGAGCTAGAACGATTCGCA
GTTAATCCTGGCCTGTTAGAAACATCAGAAGGCTGTAGACAAATACTGGGACAGCTACAACCATCCCTTC
AGACAGGATCAGAAGAACTTAGATCATTATATAATACAGTAGCAACCCTCTATTGTGTGCATCAAAGGAT
AGAGATAAAAGACACCAAGGAAGCTTTAGACAAGATAGAGGAAGAGCAAAACAAAAGTAAGACCACCGCA
CAGCAAGCGGCCGGCCGCTGATCTTCAGACCTGGAGGAGGAGATATGAGGGACAATTGGAGAAGTGAATT
ATATAAATATAAAGTAGTAAAAATTGAACCATTAGGAGTAGCACCCACCAAGGCAAAGAGAAGAGTGGTG
CAGAGAGAAAAAAGAGCAGTGGGAATAGGAGCTTTGTTCCTTGGGTTCTTGGGAGCAGCAGGAAGCACTA
TGGGCGCAGCGTCAATGACGCTGACGGTACAGGCCAGACAATTATTGTCTGGTATAGTGCAGCAGCAGAA
CAATTTGCTGAGGGCTATTGAGGCGCAACAGCATCTGTTGCAACTCACAGTCTGGGGCATCAAGCAGCTC
CAGGCAAGAATCCTGGCTGTGGAAAGATACCTAAAGGATCAACAGCTCCTGGGGATTTGGGGTTGCTCTG
GAAAACTCATTTGCACCACTGCTGTGCCTTGGAATGCTAGTTGGAGTAATAAATCTCTGGAACAGATTTG
GAATCACACGACCTGGATGGAGTGGGACAGAGAAATTAACAATTACACAAGCTTAATACACTCCTTAATT
GAAGAATCGCAAAACCAGCAAGAAAAGAATGAACAAGAATTATTGGAATTAGATAAATGGGCAAGTTTGT
GGAATTGGTTTAACATAACAAATTGGCTGTGGTATATAAAATTATTCATAATGATAGTAGGAGGCTTGGT
AGGTTTAAGAATAGTTTTTGCTGTACTTTCTATAGTGAATAGAGTTAGGCAGGGATATTCACCATTATCG
TTTCAGACCCACCTCCCAACCCCGAGGGGACCCGACAGGCCCGAAGGAATAGAAGAAGAAGGTGGAGAGA
GAGACAGAGACAGATCCATTCGATTAGTGAACGGATCTCGACGGTATCGCCGAATTCACAAATGGCAGTA
TTCATCCACAATTTTAAAAGAAAAGGGGGGATTGGGGGGTACAGTGCAGGGGAAAGAATAGTAGACATAA
TAGCAACAGACATACAAACTAAAGAATTACAAAAACAAATTACAAAAATTCAAAATTTTCGGGTTTATTA
CAGGGACAGCAGAGATCCAGTTTGGACTAGGATCCTTTACCACTCCCTATCAGTGATAGAGAAAAGTGAA
AGTCGAGTTTACCACTCCCTATCAGTGATAGAGAAAAGTGAAAGTCGAGTTTACCACTCCCTATCAGTGA
TAGAGAAAAGTGAAAGTCGAGTTTACCACTCCCTATCAGTGATAGAGAAAAGTGAAAGTCGAGCTCGGTA
CCCGGGTCGAGGTAGGCGTGTACGGTGGGAGGCCTATATAAGCAGAGCTCGTTTAGTGAACCGTCAGATC
GCCTGGAGACGCCATCCACGCTGTTTTGACCTCCATAGAAGACACCGGGACCGATCCAGCCTCCGCGGCC
CCGAACTAGTCCAGTGTGGTGGAATTCTGCAGATATCAACAAGTTTGTACAAAAAAGCAGGCTTCGCCAT
GGAAAAAAAGGAGTGTCCAGAAAAGAGTAGCAGCAGTGAGGAAGAGCTGCCGAGACGGGACAGTGGATCC
AGTAGGAACATAGATGCATCCAAACTCATTAGACTACAAGGATCACGGAAACTGTTGGTTGACAATAGCA
TACGGGAACTGCAATACACAAAAACTGGAATTTTTTTTCAGGCTGAGGCCTGTGTGACAAATGATACGGT
ATACAGGGAGCTACCCTGTGTTTCTGAGACCCTTTGTGACATCTCACATTTTTTCCAAGAAGATGATGAG
ACAGAGGCAGAGCCATTATTGTTCCGTGCTGTTCCTGAGTGTCAACTATCTGGGGGGGACATTCCCAGTG
TATCAGAAGAGCAGGAATCTTCAGAGGGACAAGATTCAGGAGACATTTGCTCAGAAGAGAATCAAATAGT
TTCCTCTTATGCTTCTAAAGTCTGTTTTGAGATCGAAGAAGATTATAAAAATCGTCAGTTTCTGGGGCCT
GAAGGAAATGTGGATGTTGAGTTGATTGATAAGAGCACAAACAGATACAGCGTTTGGTTCCCCACTGCTG
GCTGGTATCTGTGGTCAGCCACAGGCCTCGGCTTCCTGGTAAGGGATGAGGTCACAGTTACCATCGCCTT
CGGCAGCTGGAGTCAGCACCTGGCCCTGGACCTGCAGCACCATGAACAGTGGCTGGTGGGCGGCCCCTTG
TTTGATGTCACTGCAGAGCCAGAGGAGGCTGTCGCCGAAATCCACCTCCCCCACTTCATCTCCCTCCAAG
CAGGTGAGGTGGACGTCTCCTGGTTTCTCGTTGCCCATTTTAAGAATGAAGGGATGGTCCTGGAGCATCC
AGCCCGGGTGGAGCCTTTCTATGCTGTCCTGGAAAGCCCCAGCTTCTCTCTGATGGGCATCCTGCTGCGG
ATCGCCAGTGGGACTCGCCTCTCCATCCCCATCACTTCCAACACATTGATCTATTATCACCCCCACCCCG
AAGATATTAAGTTCCACTTGTACCTTGTCCCCAGCGACGCCTTGCTAACAAAGGCGATAGATGATGAGGA
AGATCGCTTCCATGGTGTGCGCCTGCAGACTTCGCCCCCAATGGAACCCCTGAACTTTGGTTCCAGTTAT
ATTGTGTCTAATTCTGCTAACCTGAAAGTAATGCCCAAGGAGTTGAAATTGTCCTACGAGAGCCCTGGAG
AAATTCAGCACTTCTCAAAATTCTATGCTGGGCAGATGAAGGAACCCATTCAACTTGAGATTACTGAAAA
AAGACATGGGACTTTGGTGTGGGATACTGAGGTGAAGCCAGTGGATCTCCAGCTTGTAGCTGCATCAGCC
CCTCCTCCTTTCTCAGGTGCAGCCTTTGTGAAGGAGAACCACCGGCAACTCCAAGCCAGGATGGGGGACC
TGAAAGGGGTGCTCGATGATCTCCAAGACAATGAGGTTCTTACTGAGAATGAGAAGGAGCTGGTGGAGCA
GGAAAAGACACGGCAGAGCAAGAATGAGGCCTTGCTGAGCATGGTGGAGAAGAAAGGGGACCTGGCCCTG
GACGTGCTCTTCAGAAGCATTAGTGAAAGGGACCCTTACCTCGTGTCCTATCTTAGACAGCAGAATTTGG
ACCCAGCTTTCTTGTACAAAGTGGTTGATATCCAGCACAGTGGCGGCCGCTCGAGTCTAGAGGGCCCGCG
GTTCGAATACCCATACGACGTCCCAGACTACGCTTAGTAATGATTAATTAAACTAGAAATTCTACCGGGT
AGGGGAGGCGCTTTTCCCAAGGCAGTCTGGAGTAACCCACCCAAGATCTGGCCTCCGCGCCGGGTTTTGG
CGCCTCCCGCGGGCGCCCCCCTCCTCACGGCGAGCGCTGCCACGTCAGACGAAGGGCGCAGCGAGCGTCC
TGATCCTTCCGCCCGGACGCTCAGGACAGCGGCCCGCTGCTCATAAGACTCGGCCTTAGAACCCCAGTAT
CAGCAGAAGGACATTTTAGGACGGGACTTGGGTGACTCTAGGGCACTGGTTTTCTTTCCAGAGAGCGGAA
CAGGCGAGGAAAAGTAGTCCCTTCTCGGCGATTCTGCGGAGGGATCTCCGTGGGGCGGTGAACGCCGATG
ATTATATAAGGACGCGCCGGGTGTGGCACAGCTAGTTCCGTCGCAGCCGGGATTTGGGTCGCGGTTCTTG
TTTGTGGATCGCTGTGATCGTCACTTGGTGAGTAGCGGGCTGCTGGGCTGGCCGGGGCTTTCGTGGCCGC
CGGGCCGCTCGGTGGGACGGAAGCGTGTGGAGAGACCGCCAAGGGCTGTAGTCTGGGTCCGCGAGCAAGG
TTGCCCTGAACTGGGGGTTGGGGGGAGCGCAGCAAAATGGCGGCTGTTCCCGAGTCTTGAATGGAAGACG
CTTGTGAGGCGGGCTGTGAGGTCGTTGAAACAAGGTGGGGGGCATGGTGGGCGGCAAGAACCCAAGGTCT
TGAGGCCTTCGCTAATGCGGGAAAGCTCTTATTCGGGTGAGATGGGCTGGGGCACCATCTGGGGACCCTG
ACGTGAAGTTTGTCACTGACTGGAGAACTCGGTTTGTCGTCTGTTGCGGGGGCGGCAGTTATGGCGGTGC
CGTTGGGCAGTGCACCCGTACCTTTGGGAGCGCGCGCCCTCGTCGTGTCGTGACGTCACCCGTTCTGTTG
GCTTATAATGCAGGGTGGGGCCACCTGCCGGTAGGTGTGCGGTAGGCTTTTCTCCGTCGCAGGACGCAGG
GTTCGGGCCTAGGGTAGGCTCTCCTGAATCGACAGGCGCCGGACCTCTGGTGAGGGGAGGGATAAGTGAG
GCGTCAGTTTCTTTGGTCGGTTTTATGTACCTATCTTCTTAAGTAGCTGAAGCTCCGGTTTTGAACTATG
CGCTCGGGGTTGGCGAGTGTGTTTTGTGAAGTTTTTTAGGCACCTTTTGAAATGTAATCATTTGGGTCAA
TATGTAATTTTCAGTGTTAGACTAGTAAATTGTCCGCTAAATTCTGGCCGTTTTTGGCTTTTTTGTTAGA
CGAAGCTTGGTACCGAGCTCGGATCTCCACCCCGTACCGGTCCTGCAGTCGAATTCACCATGTCTAGACT
GGACAAGAGCAAAGTCATAAACGGAGCTCTGGAATTACTCAATGGTGTCGGTATCGAAGGCCTGACGACA
AGGAAACTCGCTCAAAAGCTGGGAGTTGAGCAGCCTACCCTGTACTGGCACGTGAAGAACAAGCGGGCCC
TGCTCGATGCCCTGCCAATCGAGATGCTGGACAGGCATCATACCCACTTCTGCCCCCTGGAAGGCGAGTC
ATGGCAAGACTTTCTGCGGAACAACGCCAAGTCATACCGCTGTGCTCTCCTCTCACATCGCGACGGGGCT
AAAGTGCATCTCGGCACCCGCCCAACAGAGAAACAGTACGAAACCCTGGAAAATCAGCTCGCGTTCCTGT
GTCAGCAAGGCTTCTCCCTGGAGAACGCACTGTACGCTCTGTCCGCCGTGGGCCACTTTACACTGGGCTG
CGTATTGGAGGAACAGGAGCATCAAGTAGCAAAAGAGGAAAGAGAGACACCTACCACCGATTCTATGCCC
CCACTTCTGAGACAAGCAATTGAGCTGTTCGACCGGCAGGGAGCCGAACCTGCCTTCCTTTTCGGCCTGG
AACTAATCATATGTGGCCTGGAGAAACAGCTAAAGTGCGAAAGCGGCGGGCCGACCGACGCCCTTGACGA
TTTTGACTTAGACATGCTCCCAGCCGATGCCCTTGACGACTTTGACCTTGATATGCTGCCTGCTGACGCT
CTTGACGATTTTGACCTTGACATGCTCCCCGGGTAACTAAGTAAGGATCCGCGGCCGCACTAGAGGAATT
CCGCCCCTCTCCCCCCCCCCCCTCT
