>Addgene plasmid #169987 | pInducer20 CARD8-HA PAM R394E | depositor partial sequence | sequence record 329312 | Insert sequence
ATGGAAAAAAAGGAGTGTCCAGAAAAGAGTAGCAGCAGTGAGGAAGAGCTGCCGAGACGGGACAGTGGAT
CCAGTAGGAACATAGATGCATCCAAACTCATTAGACTACAAGGATCACGGAAACTGTTGGTTGACAATAG
CATACGGGAACTGCAATACACAAAAACTGGAATTTTTTTTCAGGCTGAGGCCTGTGTGACAAATGATACG
GTATACAGGGAGCTACCCTGTGTTTCTGAGACCCTTTGTGACATCTCACATTTTTTCCAAGAAGATGATG
AGACAGAGGCAGAGCCATTATTGTTCCGTGCTGTTCCTGAGTGTCAACTATCTGGGGGGGACATTCCCAG
TGTATCAGAAGAGCAGGAATCTTCAGAGGGACAAGATTCAGGAGACATTTGCTCAGAAGAGAATCAAATA
GTTTCCTCTTATGCTTCTAAAGTCTGTTTTGAGATCGAAGAAGATTATAAAAATCGTCAGTTTCTGGGGC
CTGAAGGAAATGTGGATGTTGAGTTGATTGATAAGAGCACAAACAGATACAGCGTTTGGTTCCCCACTGC
TGGCTGGTATCTGTGGTCAGCCACAGGCCTCGGCTTCCTGGTAAGGGATGAGGTCACAGTTACCATCGCC
TTCGGCAGCTGGAGTCAGCACCTGGCCCTGGACCTGCAGCACCATGAACAGTGGCTGGTGGGCGGCCCCT
TGTTTGATGTCACTGCAGAGCCAGAGGAGGCTGTCGCCGAAATCCACCTCCCCCACTTCATCTCCCTCCA
AGCAGGTGAGGTGGACGTCTCCTGGTTTCTCGTTGCCCATTTTAAGAATGAAGGGATGGTCCTGGAGCAT
CCAGCCCGGGTGGAGCCTTTCTATGCTGTCCTGGAAAGCCCCAGCTTCTCTCTGATGGGCATCCTGCTGC
GGATCGCCAGTGGGACTCGCCTCTCCATCCCCATCACTTCCAACACATTGATCTATTATCACCCCCACCC
CGAAGATATTAAGTTCCACTTGTACCTTGTCCCCAGCGACGCCTTGCTAACAAAGGCGATAGATGATGAG
GAAGATCGCTTCCATGGTGTGCGCCTGCAGACTTCGCCCCCAATGGAACCCCTGAACTTTGGTTCCAGTT
ATATTGTGTCTAATTCTGCTAACCTGAAAGTAATGCCCAAGGAGTTGAAATTGTCCTACGAGAGCCCTGG
AGAAATTCAGCACTTCTCAAAATTCTATGCTGGGCAGATGAAGGAACCCATTCAACTTGAGATTACTGAA
AAAAGACATGGGACTTTGGTGTGGGATACTGAGGTGAAGCCAGTGGATCTCCAGCTTGTAGCTGCATCAG
CCCCTCCTCCTTTCTCAGGTGCAGCCTTTGTGAAGGAGAACCACCGGCAACTCCAAGCCAGGATGGGGGA
CCTGAAAGGGGTGCTCGATGATCTCCAAGACAATGAGGTTCTTACTGAGAATGAGAAGGAGCTGGTGGAG
CAGGAAAAGACACGGCAGAGCAAGAATGAGGCCTTGCTGAGCATGGTGGAGAAGAAAGGGGACCTGGCCC
TGGACGTGCTCTTCAGAAGCATTAGTGAAAGGGACCCTTACCTCGTGTCCTATCTTAGACAGCAGAATTT
G
